>Addgene plasmid #112001 | Hsh155 1-951 | depositor full sequence | sequence record 210598 | Hsh155 1-951 sequence 8064 bps
TCGCGCGTTTCGGTGATGACGGTGAAAACCTCTGACACATGCAGCTCCCGGAGACGGTCACAGCTTGTCT
GTAAGCGGATGCCGGGAGCAGACAAGCCCGTCAGGGCGCGTCAGCGGGTGTTGGCGGGTGTCGGGGCTGG
CTTAACTATGCGGCATCAGAGCAGATTGTACTGAGAGTGCACCATAAACGACATTACTATATATATAATA
TAGGAAGCATTTAATAGACAGCATCGTAATATATGTGTACTTTGCAGTTATGACGCCAGATGGCAGTAGT
GGAAGATATTCTTTATTGAAAAATAGCTTGTCACCTTACGTACAATCTTGATCCGGAGCTTTTCTTTTTT
TGCCGATTAAGAATTAATTCGGTCGAAAAAAGAAAAGGAGAGGGCCAAGAGGGAGGGCATTGGTGACTAT
TGAGCACGTGAGTATACGTGATTAAGCACACAAAGGCAGCTTGGAGTATGTCTGTTATTAATTTCACAGG
TAGTTCTGGTCCATTGGTGAAAGTTTGCGGCTTGCAGAGCACAGAGGCCGCAGAATGTGCTCTAGATTCC
GATGCTGACTTGCTGGGTATTATATGTGTGCCCAATAGAAAGAGAACAATTGACCCGGTTATTGCAAGGA
AAATTTCAAGTCTTGTAAAAGCATATAAAAATAGTTCAGGCACTCCGAAATACTTGGTTGGCGTGTTTCG
TAATCAACCTAAGGAGGATGTTTTGGCTCTGGTCAATGATTACGGCATTGATATCGTCCAACTGCATGGA
GATGAGTCGTGGCAAGAATACCAAGAGTTCCTCGGTTTGCCAGTTATTAAAAGACTCGTATTTCCAAAAG
ACTGCAACATACTACTCAGTGCAGCTTCACAGAAACCTCATTCGTTTATTCCCTTGTTTGATTCAGAAGC
AGGTGGGACAGGTGAACTTTTGGATTGGAACTCGATTTCTGACTGGGTTGGAAGGCAAGAGAGCCCCGAA
AGCTTACATTTTATGTTAGCTGGTGGACTGACGCCAGAAAATGTTGGTGATGCGCTTAGATTAAATGGCG
TTATTGGTGTTGATGTAAGCGGAGGTGTGGAGACAAATGGTGTAAAAGACTCTAACAAAATAGCAAATTT
CGTCAAAAATGCTAAGAAATAGGTTATTACTGAGTAGTATTTATTTAAGTATTGTTTGTGCACTTGCCTA
TGCGGTGTGAAATACCGCACAGATGCGTAAGGAGAAAATACCGCATCAGGAAATTGTAAACGTTAATATT
TTGTTAAAATTCGCGTTAAATTTTTGTTAAATCAGCTCATTTTTTAACCAATAGGCCGAAATCGGCAAAA
TCCCTTATAAATCAAAAGAATAGACCGAGATAGGGT
[37 nt withheld, positions 1367-1403]
AAAGAACGTGGACTCCAACGTCAAAGG
[49 nt withheld, positions 1431-1479]
T
[91 nt withheld, positions 1481-1571]
G
[124 nt withheld, positions 1573-1696]
CGCGCCATTCGCCATTCAGGCTGCGCAACTGTTGGGAAGGGCGATCGGTGCGGGCCTCTTCGCTATTACG
CCAGCTGGCGAAAGGGGGATGTGCTGCAAGGCGATTAAGTTGGGTAACGCCAGGGTTTTCCCAGTCACGA
CGTTGTAAAACGACGGCCAGTGAGCGCGCGTAATACGACTCACTATAGGGCGAATTGGGTACCGGGCCCC
CCCTCGAGCATGTACTTTCCGCCTAACTACCATCACCTGTCTTTATTTATTCCGCTGACAGATATGCACA
ACCAATTATCGTCTCTTGAAAGCTTTTTAGACGTGATTGCTGTTATTTGGCACGTTGTTAGTATTTAAGC
TTATTCGGGTTTGCATTGATATTTGCCCGAGCAGAAATCTCCTTCTCGATGAGTTAGAACTGAAACATCT
CTTCAATTACTTATACATAATAAACATAGAAAGCCAGGACCTGTCATCATGAGTCATCCGATTCAATTTG
TAAACGCTAATAATAGCGATAAGAGCCACCAATTAGGCGGTCAATATTCTATTCCTCAGGATTTGAGGGA
AAACCTGCAGAAAGAAGCTGCACGTATTGGTGAGAACGAAAAAGATGTGCTACAGGAAAAAATGGAAACT
AGGACAGTGCAAAATCGAGAGGATTCATACCACAAAAGAAGGTTTGATATGAAGTTTGAGCCGGATTCCG
ATACACAAACTGTTACGTCTTCAGAAAATACCCAAGACGCTGTCGTGCCAAGGAAAAGAAAATCTCGTTG
GGATGTAAAAGGGTACGAGCCACCTGATGAATCTTCAACAGCGGTCAAAGAAAACTCTGATAGTGCTTTG
GTTAATGTAGAAGGAATCCATGATTTGATGTTTTTTAAACCTTCTGACCATAAATATTTCGCCGACGTTA
TATCCAAAAAACCCATAGATGAGTTAAATAAGGATGAAAAGAAAGAAAGAACCCTGTCGATGTTACTTCT
GAAAATAAAAAATGGCAATACAGCGAGTAGGAGGACTTCTATGCGGATTTTAACCGATAAAGCTGTTACA
TTTGGTCCAGAAATGATATTTAACCGCTTATTGCCCATATTACTAGACAGAAGTTTGGAAGACCAGGAAA
GACATCTAATGATCAAGACCATAGATCGCGTCCTTTACCAGCTAGGAGATTTAACAAAACCTTACGTTCA
CAAAATACTTGTAGTAGCTGCCCCATTGCTAATAGATGAAGATCCAATGGTTCGTTCAACAGGCCAGGAG
ATAATCACCAATCTGTCTACAGTCGCTGGCCTAAAAACCATTCTAACAGTAATGAGACCTGATATTGAGA
ATGAGGATGAGTATGTTAGAAATGTAACTTCAAGAGCGGCGGCTGTGGTGGCAAAAGCCCTTGGTGTTAA
TCAATTGCTTCCTTTCATCAATGCAGCATGCCACTCACGGAAGTCTTGGAAAGCAAGGCATACTGGCATA
AAAATTGTGCAGCAAATAGGTATACTTTTGGGAATAGGTGTCTTGAATCATCTTACTGGGCTGATGAGTT
GTATCAAAGACTGCCTAATGGATGATCACGTTCCGGTGCGAATTGTTACAGCACATACTTTATCAACACT
AGCAGAAAATTCTTATCCATATGGTATCGAAGTTTTCAACGTTGTACTGGAGCCATTATGGAAGGGTATA
AGAAGTCATCGTGGTAAAGTGCTATCTTCTTTTTTAAAAGCTGTTGGATCTATGATCCCATTGATGGACC
CAGAGTATGCCGGTTATTATACCACAGAAGCAATGAGAATAATTAGACGTGAATTCGACTCTCCCGATGA
TGAAATGAAAAAGACCATTCTTTTAGTATTACAAAAATGTAGCGCTGTAGAATCCATAACGCCAAAATTT
CTGAGAGAAGAAATCGCGCCAGAATTCTTTCAAAAATTTTGGGTCAGACGAGTGGCATTGGATAGACCAT
TAAACAAAGTTGTTACATATACTACTGTTACATTAGCAAAGAAATTAGGTTGTTCTTATACCATTGATAA
ATTATTAACACCATTGAGAGATGAAGCTGAGCCGTTCAGAACAATGGCTGTCCATGCTGTTACTAGAACA
GTAAACTTATTAGGGACAGCAGATTTAGATGAGAGATTAGAAACGAGGCTTATTGATGCGCTCTTGATAG
CATTTCAAGAACAAACAAATAGTGATTCTATAATCTTTAAAGGGTTTGGGGCAGTGACGGTGTCACTTGA
CATCCGTATGAAACCGTTTTTAGCACCCATTGTGAGTACGATTTTAAATCATTTAAAGCATAAAACTCCC
TTGGTTCGTCAACATGCAGCAGATCTATGTGCCATACTAATACCAGTCATCAAGAACTGTCACGAATTCG
AAATGTTGAATAAATTGAACATTATATTGTATGAATCCTTAGGCGAAGTATATCCAGAGGTATTAGGTTC
TATAATCAACGCTATGTACTGTATTACTAGCGTAATGGATTTGGATAAACTACAACCTCCTATTAATCAA
ATTTTACCAACCTTAACTCCAATTTTAAGAAACAAGCATAGAAAAGTCGAAGTAAACACTATCAAATTTG
TTGGACTTATTGGTAAATTAGCACCTACCTATGCACCTCCTAAAGAATGGATGAGAATATGTTTTGAACT
ATTAGAACTTTTGAAAAGTACAAATAAAGAAATAAGAAGATCAGCAAATGCCACGTTTGGATTCATTGCT
GAAGCAATTGGACCTCACGATGTTCTTGTTGCGTTATTGAACAATTTAAAGGTTCAAGAACGTCAGTTAC
GTGTATGCACGGCTGTTGCTATCGGTATCGTTGCTAAAGTGTGTGGTCCTTACAACGTGCTGCCAGTAAT
CATGAATGAATACACAACACCAGAGACTAATGTTCAAAACGGTGTTCTCAAGGCCATGTCATTCATGTTT
GAGTACATTGGTAACATGTCTAAGGATTACATATACTTCATAACACCATTATTAGAAGATGCACTCACCG
ATAGGGATTTAGTTCATCGTCAGACAGCGTCGAACGTAATAACCCACTTAGCTTTAAACTGTTCAGGTAC
AGGTCACGAAGATGCCTTCATTCATTTAATGAATCTTCTAATACCCAATATTTTTGAAACTTCACCACAT
GCTATTATGCGTATTTTAGAAGGTTTGGAGGCACTGAGTCAAGCTCTTGGCCCTGGACTATTCATGAACT
ACATATGGGCAGGATTGTTCCATCCAGCGAAGAATGTAAGGAAAGCATTTTGGAGGGTGTATAATAACAT
GTACGTAATGTACCAGGACGCCATGGTACCTTGAATATATATAGAGCATATAAATAACCACAACTTGTAA
GAATATTTTACTTGACACACCTATATCATCACGTCACGATGCCTTCATAGATTATGATGAAATATAAACA
GAACCTGCTATTGGAAAAAAAAGGGCAGGAAAAAATTTTGTGAAAGTGAGTAAAAGAAAGATGAAGAGCG
AGACATGGATAATAAGAAATAGATGTCACTAATGGACAATTGGAAGACTGATATGGAAAGTTACGATGAA
GGAGGAGCTCCCAGCTTTTGTTCCCTTTAGTGAGGGTTAATTGCGCGCTTGGCGTAATCATGGTCATAGC
TGTTTCCTGTGTGAAATTGTTATCCGCTCACAATTCCACACAACATAGGAGCCGGAAGCATAAAGTGTAA
AGCCTGGGGTGCCTAATGAGTGAGGTAACTCACATTAATTGCGTTGCGCTCACTGCCCGCTTTCCAGTCG
GGAAACCTGTCGTGCCAGCTGCATTAATGAATCGGCCAACGCGCGGGGAGAGGCGGTTTGCGTATTGGGC
GCTCTTCCGCTTCCTCGCTCACTGACTCGCTGCGCTCGGTCGTTCGGCTGCGGCGAGCGGTATCAGCTCA
CTCAAAGGCGGTAATACGGTTATCCACAGAATCAGGGGATAACGCAGGAAAGAACATGTGAGCAAAAGGC
CAGCAAAAGGCCAGGAACCGTAAAAAGGCCGCGTTGCTGGCGTTTTTCCATAGGCTCCGCCCCCCTGACG
AGCATCACAAAAATCGACGCTCAAGTCAGAGGTGGCGAAACCCGACAGGACTATAAAGATACCAGGCGTT
TCCCCCTGGAAGCTCCCTCGTGCGCTCTCCTGTTCCGACCCTGCCGCTTACCGGATACCTGTCCGCCTTT
CTCCCTTCGGGAAGCGTGGCGCTTTCTCATAGCTCACGCTGTAGGTATCTCAGTTCGGTGTAGGTCGTTC
GCTCCAAGCTGGGCTGTGTGCACGAACCCCCCGTTCAGCCCGACCGCTGCGCCTTATCCGGTAACTATCG
TCTTGAGTCCAACCCGGTAAGACACGACTTATCGCCACTGGCAGCAGCCACTGGTAACAGGATTAGCAGA
GCGAGGTATGTAGGCGGTGCTACAGAGTTCTTGAAGTGGTGGCCTAACTACGGCTACACTAGAAGGACAG
TATTTGGTATCTGCGCTCTGCTGAAGCCAGTTACCTTCGGAAAAAGAGTTGGTAGCTCTTGATCCGGCAA
ACAAACCACCGCTGGTAGCGGTGGTTTTTTTGTTTGCAAGCAGCAGATTACGCGCAGAAAAAAAGGATCT
CAAGAAGATCCTTTGATCTTTTCTACGGGGTCTGACGCTCAGTGGAACGAAAACTCACGTTAAGGGATTT
TGGTCATGAGATTATCAAAAAGGATCTTCACCTAGATCCTTTTAAATTAAAAATGAAGTTTTAAATCAAT
CTAAAGTATATATGAGTAAACTTGGTCTGACAGTTACCAATGCTTAATCAGTGAGGCACCTATCTCAGCG
ATCTGTCTATTTCGTTCATCCATAGTTGCCTGACTCCCCGTCGTGTAGATAACTACGATACGGGAGGGCT
TACCATCTGGCCCCAGTGCTGCAATGATACCGCGAGACCCACGCTCACCGGCTCCAGATTTATCAGCAAT
AAACCAGCCAGCCGGAAGGGCCGAGCGCAGAAGTGGTCCTGCAACTTTATCCGCCTCCATCCAGTCTATT
AATTGTTGCCGGGAAGCTAGAGTAAGTAGTTCGCCAGTTAATAGTTTGCGCAACGTTGTTGCCATTGCTA
CAGGCATCGTGGTGTCACGCTCGTCGTTTGGTATGGCTTCATTCAGCTCCGGTTCCCAACGATCAAGGCG
AGTTACATGATCCCCCATGTTGTGCAAAAAAGCGGTTAGCTCCTTCGGTCCTCCGATCGTTGTCAGAAGT
AAGTTGGCCGCAGTGTTATCACTCATGGTTATGGCAGCACTGCATAATTCTCTTACTGTCATGCCATCCG
TAAGATGCTTTTCTGTGACTGGTGAGTACTCAACCAAGTCATTCTGAGAATAGTGTATGCGGCGACCGAG
TTGCTCTTGCCCGGCGTCAATACGGGATAATACCGCGCCACATAGCAGAACTTTAAAAGTGCTCATCATT
GGAAAACGTTCTTCGGGGCGAAAACTCTCAAGGATCTTACCGCTGTTGAGATCCAGTTCGATGTAACCCA
CTCGTGCACCCAACTGATCTTCAGCATCTTTTACTTTCACCAGCGTTTCTGGGTGAGCAAAAACAGGAAG
GCAAAATGCCGCAAAAAAGGGAATAAGGGCGACACGGAAATGTTGAATACTCATACTCTTCCTTTTTCAA
TATTATTGAAGCATTTATCAGGGTTATTGTCTCATGAGCGGATACATATTTGAATGTATTTAGAAAAATA
AACAAATAGGGGTTCCGCGCACATTTCCCCGAAAAGTGCCACCTGGGTCCTTTTCATCACGTGCTATAAA
AATAATTATAATTTAAATTTTTTAATATAAATATATAAATTAAAAATAGAAAGTAAAAAAAGAAATTAAA
GAAAAAATAGTTTTTGTTTTCCGAAGATGTAAAAGACTCTAGGGGGATCGCCAACAAATACTACCTTTTA
TCTTGCTCTTCCTGCTCTCAGGTATTAATGCCGAATTGTTTCATCTTGTCTGTGTAGAAGACCACACACG
AAAATCCTGTGATTTTACATTTTACTTATCGTTAATCGAATGTATATCTATTTAATCTGCTTTTCTTGTC
TAATAAATATATATGTAAAGTACGCTTTTTGTTGAAATTTTTTAAACCTTTGTTTATTTTTTTTTCTTCA
TTCCGTAACTCTTCTACCTTCTTTATTTACTTTCTAAAATCCAAATACAAAACATAAAAATAAATAAACA
CAGAGTAAATTCCCAAATTATTCCATCATTAAAAGATACGAGGCGCGTGTAAGTTACAGGCAAGCGATCC
GTCCTAAGAAACCATTATTATCATGACATTAACCTATAAAAATAGGCGTATCACGAGGCCCTTTCGTC
Features (pLannotate 1.2.2; 20 found; start..end, strand, type, name):
    137..186     +  misc_feature   bom (fragment): basis of mobility region from pBR322
    187..467     +  promoter       TRP1 promoter: S. cerevisiae TRP1
    468..1142    +  CDS            TRP1: phosphoribosylanthranilate isomerase, required for tryptophan biosynthesis; S. cerevisiae TRP1; yeast auxotrophic marker
   1189..1240    +  misc_feature   bom (fragment): basis of mobility region from pBR322
   1241..1696    -  rep_origin     f1 ori (sequence partly withheld): f1 bacteriophage origin of replication; arrow indicates direction of (+) strand synthesis
   1704..1859    -  CDS            lacZα (fragment): LacZα fragment of β-galactosidase; lacZ fragment
   1867..1885    +  promoter       T7 promoter: promoter for bacteriophage T7 RNA polymerase
   1894..1914    -  misc_feature   MCS (fragment): pBluescript multiple cloning site
   2165..5017    +  CDS            HSH155: SF3B1_YEAST - Experimental evidence at protein level: Swiss-Prot protein existence level 1. Contacts pre-mRNA on both sides of the branch site early in spliceosome assembly. From Saccharomyces cerevisiae (strain ATCC 204508 / S288c) (Baker's yeast).
   5219..5272    +  CDS            ABZ2 (fragment): PABC_YEAST - Experimental evidence at protein level: Swiss-Prot protein existence level 1. Converts 4-amino-4-deoxychorismate into 4-aminobenzoate (PABA) and pyruvate. From Saccharomyces cerevisiae (strain ATCC 204508 / S288c) (Baker's yeast).
   5290..5308    -  promoter       T3 promoter: promoter for bacteriophage T3 RNA polymerase
   5353..5369    -  protein_bind   lac operator: The lac repressor binds to the lac operator to inhibit transcription in E. coli. This inhibition can be relieved by adding lactose or isopropyl-β-D-thiogalactopyranoside (IPTG). lac repressor encoded by lacI
   5377..5407    -  promoter       lac promoter: promoter for the E. coli lac operon
   5422..5443    -  protein_bind   CAP binding site: CAP binding activates transcription in the presence of cAMP. E. coli catabolite activator protein
   5456..5548    -  CDS            lacI (fragment): lac repressor; lacI; The lac repressor binds to the lac operator to inhibit transcription in E. coli. This inhibition can be relieved by adding lactose or isopropyl-β-D-thiogalactopyranoside (IPTG).
   5731..6319    -  rep_origin     ori: high-copy-number ColE1/pMB1/pBR322/pUC origin of replication
   6490..7350    -  CDS            AmpR: β-lactamase; bla; confers resistance to ampicillin, carbenicillin, and related antibiotics
   7351..7455    -  promoter       AmpR promoter: bla
   7492..7995    +  misc_feature   CEN/ARS: S. cerevisiae CEN6 centromere fused to an autonomously replicating sequence
   8064..35      +  CDS            rop (fragment) (across the origin): Rop protein, which maintains plasmids at low copy number; rop
