>Addgene plasmid #112001 | Hsh155 1-951 | addgene full sequence | sequence record 213726 | Addgene NGS Result
GTAAAACGACGGCCAGTGAGCGCGCGTAATACGACTCACTATAGGGCGAATTGGGTACCGGGCCCCCCCC
TCGAGCATGTACTTTCCGCCTAACTACCATCACCTGTCTTTATTTATTCCGCTGACAGATATGCACAACC
AATTATCGTCTCTTGAAAGCTTTTTAGACGTGATTGCTGTTATTTGGCACGTTGTTAGTATTTAAGCTTA
TTCGGGTTTGCATTGATATTTGCCCGAGCAGAAATCTCCTTCTCGATGAGTTAGAACTGAAACATCTCTT
CAATTACTTATACATAATAAACATAGAAAGCCAGGACCTGTCATCATGAGTCATCCGATTCAATTTGTAA
ACGCTAATAATAGCGATAAGAGCCACCAATTAGGCGGTCAATATTCTATTCCTCAGGATTTGAGGGAAAA
CCTGCAGAAAGAAGCTGCACGTATTGGTGAGAACGAAAAAGATGTGCTACAGGAAAAAATGGAAACTAGG
ACAGTGCAAAATCGAGAGGATTCATACCACAAAAGAAGGTTTGATATGAAGTTTGAGCCGGATTCCGATA
CACAAACTGTTACGTCTTCAGAAAATACCCAAGACGCTGTCGTGCCAAGGAAAAGAAAATCTCGTTGGGA
TGTAAAAGGGTACGAGCCACCTGATGAATCTTCAACAGCGGTCAAAGAAAACTCTGATAGTGCTTTGGTT
AATGTAGAAGGAATCCATGATTTGATGTTTTTTAAACCTTCTGACCATAAATATTTCGCCGACGTTATAT
CCAAAAAACCCATAGATGAGTTAAATAAGGATGAAAAGAAAGAAAGAACCCTGTCGATGTTACTTCTGAA
AATAAAAAATGGCAATACAGCGAGTAGGAGGACTTCTATGCGGATTTTAACCGATAAAGCTGTTACATTT
GGTCCAGAAATGATATTTAACCGCTTATTGCCCATATTACTAGACAGAAGTTTGGAAGACCAGGAAAGAC
ATCTAATGATCAAGACCATAGATCGCGTCCTTTACCAGCTAGGAGATTTAACAAAACCTTACGTTCACAA
AATACTTGTAGTAGCTGCCCCATTGCTAATAGATGAAGATCCAATGGTTCGTTCAACAGGCCAGGAGATA
ATCACCAATCTGTCTACAGTCGCTGGCCTAAAAACCATTCTAACAGTAATGAGACCTGATATTGAGAATG
AGGATGAGTATGTTAGAAATGTAACTTCAAGAGCGGCGGCTGTGGTGGCAAAAGCCCTTGGTGTTAATCA
ATTGCTTCCTTTCATCAATGCAGCATGCCACTCACGGAAGTCTTGGAAAGCAAGGCATACTGGCATAAAA
ATTGTGCAGCAAATAGGTATACTTTTGGGAATAGGTGTCTTGAATCATCTTACTGGGCTGATGAGTTGTA
TCAAAGACTGCCTAATGGATGATCACGTTCCGGTGCGAATTGTTACAGCACATACTTTATCAACACTAGC
AGAAAATTCTTATCCATATGGTATCGAAGTTTTCAACGTTGTACTGGAGCCATTATGGAAGGGTATAAGA
AGTCATCGTGGTAAAGTGCTATCTTCTTTTTTAAAAGCTGTTGGATCTATGATCCCATTGATGGACCCAG
AGTATGCCGGTTATTATACCACAGAAGCAATGAGAATAATTAGACGTGAATTCGACTCTCCCGATGATGA
AATGAAAAAGACCATTCTTTTAGTATTACAAAAATGTAGCGCTGTAGAATCCATAACGCCAAAATTTCTG
AGAGAAGAAATCGCGCCAGAATTCTTTCAAAAATTTTGGGTCAGACGAGTGGCATTGGATAGACCATTAA
ACAAAGTTGTTACATATACTACTGTTACATTAGCAAAGAAATTAGGTTGTTCTTATACCATTGATAAATT
ATTAACACCATTGAGAGATGAAGCTGAGCCGTTCAGAACAATGGCTGTCCATGCTGTTACTAGAACAGTA
AACTTATTAGGGACAGCAGATTTAGATGAGAGATTAGAAACGAGGCTTATTGATGCGCTCTTGATAGCAT
TTCAAGAACAAACAAATAGTGATTCTATAATCTTTAAAGGGTTTGGGGCAGTGACGGTGTCACTTGACAT
CCGTATGAAACCGTTTTTAGCACCCATTGTGAGTACGATTTTAAATCATTTAAAGCATAAAACTCCCTTG
GTTCGTCAACATGCAGCAGATCTATGTGCCATACTAATACCAGTCATCAAGAACTGTCACGAATTCGAAA
TGTTGAATAAATTGAACATTATATTGTATGAATCCTTAGGCGAAGTATATCCAGAGGTATTAGGTTCTAT
AATCAACGCTATGTACTGTATTACTAGCGTAATGGATTTGGATAAACTACAACCTCCTATTAATCAAATT
TTACCAACCTTAACTCCAATTTTAAGAAACAAGCATAGAAAAGTCGAAGTAAACACTATCAAATTTGTTG
GACTTATTGGTAAATTAGCACCTACCTATGCACCTCCTAAAGAATGGATGAGAATATGTTTTGAACTATT
AGAACTTTTGAAAAGTACAAATAAAGAAATAAGAAGATCAGCAAATGCCACGTTTGGATTCATTGCTGAA
GCAATTGGACCTCACGATGTTCTTGTTGCGTTATTGAACAATTTAAAGGTTCAAGAACGTCAGTTACGTG
TATGCACGGCTGTTGCTATCGGTATCGTTGCTAAAGTGTGTGGTCCTTACAACGTGCTGCCAGTAATCAT
GAATGAATACACAACACCAGAGACTAATGTTCAAAACGGTGTTCTCAAGGCCATGTCATTCATGTTTGAG
TACATTGGTAACATGTCTAAGGATTACATATACTTCATAACACCATTATTAGAAGATGCACTCACCGATA
GGGATTTAGTTCATCGTCAGACAGCGTCGAACGTAATAACCCACTTAGCTTTAAACTGTTCAGGTACAGG
TCACGAAGATGCCTTCATTCATTTAATGAATCTTCTAATACCCAATATTTTTGAAACTTCACCACATGCT
ATTATGCGTATTTTAGAAGGTTTGGAGGCACTGAGTCAAGCTCTTGGCCCTGGACTATTCATGAACTACA
TATGGGCAGGATTGTTCCATCCAGCGAAGAATGTAAGGAAAGCATTTTGGAGGGTGTATAATAACATGTA
CGTAATGTACCAGGACGCCATGGTACCTTGAATATATATAGAGCATATAAATAACCACAACTTGTAAGAA
TATTTTACTTGACACACCTATATCATCACGTCACGATGCCTTCATAGATTATGATGAAATATAAACAGAA
CCTGCTATTGGAAAAAAAAGGGCAGGAAAAAATTTTGTGAAAGTGAGTAAAAGAAAGATGAAGAGCGAGA
CATGGATAATAAGAAATAGATGTCACTAATGGACAATTGGAAGACTGATATGGAAAGTTACGATGAAGGA
GGAGCTCCAGCTTTTGTTCCCTTTAGTGAGGGTTAATTGCGCGCTTGGCGTAATCATGGTCATAGCTGTT
TCCTGTGTGAAATTGTTATCCGCTCACAATTCCACACAACATACGAGCCGGAAGCATAAAGTGTAAAGCC
TGGGGTGCCTAATGAGTGAGCTAACTCACATTAATTGCGTTGCGCTCACTGCCCGCTTTCCAGTCGGGAA
ACCTGTCGTGCCAGCTGCATTAATGAATCGGCCAACGCGCGGGGAGAGGCGGTTTGCGTATTGGGCGCTC
TTCCGCTTCCTCGCTCACTGACTCGCTGCGCTCGGTCGTTCGGCTGCGGCGAGCGGTATCAGCTCACTCA
AAGGCGGTAATACGGTTATCCACAGAATCAGGGGATAACGCAGGAAAGAACATGTGAGCAAAAGGCCAGC
AAAAGGCCAGGAACCGTAAAAAGGCCGCGTTGCTGGCGTTTTTCCATAGGCTCCGCCCCCCTGACGAGCA
TCACAAAAATCGACGCTCAAGTCAGAGGTGGCGAAACCCGACAGGACTATAAAGATACCAGGCGTTTCCC
CCTGGAAGCTCCCTCGTGCGCTCTCCTGTTCCGACCCTGCCGCTTACCGGATACCTGTCCGCCTTTCTCC
CTTCGGGAAGCGTGGCGCTTTCTCATAGCTCACGCTGTAGGTATCTCAGTTCGGTGTAGGTCGTTCGCTC
CAAGCTGGGCTGTGTGCACGAACCCCCCGTTCAGCCCGACCGCTGCGCCTTATCCGGTAACTATCGTCTT
GAGTCCAACCCGGTAAGACACGACTTATCGCCACTGGCAGCAGCCACTGGTAACAGGATTAGCAGAGCGA
GGTATGTAGGCGGTGCTACAGAGTTCTTGAAGTGGTGGCCTAACTACGGCTACACTAGAAGAACAGTATT
TGGTATCTGCGCTCTGCTGAAGCCAGTTACCTTCGGAAAAAGAGTTGGTAGCTCTTGATCCGGCAAACAA
ACCACCGCTGGTAGCGGTGGTTTTTTTGTTTGCAAGCAGCAGATTACGCGCAGAAAAAAAGGATCTCAAG
AAGATCCTTTGATCTTTTCTACGGGGTCTGACGCTCAGTGGAACGAAAACTCACGTTAAGGGATTTTGGT
CATGAGATTATCAAAAAGGATCTTCACCTAGATCCTTTTAAATTAAAAATGAAGTTTTAAATCAATCTAA
AGTATATATGAGTAAACTTGGTCTGACAGTTACCAATGCTTAATCAGTGAGGCACCTATCTCAGCGATCT
GTCTATTTCGTTCATCCATAGTTGCCTGACTCCCCGTCGTGTAGATAACTACGATACGGGAGGGCTTACC
ATCTGGCCCCAGTGCTGCAATGATACCGCGAGACCCACGCTCACCGGCTCCAGATTTATCAGCAATAAAC
CAGCCAGCCGGAAGGGCCGAGCGCAGAAGTGGTCCTGCAACTTTATCCGCCTCCATCCAGTCTATTAATT
GTTGCCGGGAAGCTAGAGTAAGTAGTTCGCCAGTTAATAGTTTGCGCAACGTTGTTGCCATTGCTACAGG
CATCGTGGTGTCACGCTCGTCGTTTGGTATGGCTTCATTCAGCTCCGGTTCCCAACGATCAAGGCGAGTT
ACATGATCCCCCATGTTGTGCAAAAAAGCGGTTAGCTCCTTCGGTCCTCCGATCGTTGTCAGAAGTAAGT
TGGCCGCAGTGTTATCACTCATGGTTATGGCAGCACTGCATAATTCTCTTACTGTCATGCCATCCGTAAG
ATGCTTTTCTGTGACTGGTGAGTACTCAACCAAGTCATTCTGAGAATAGTGTATGCGGCGACCGAGTTGC
TCTTGCCCGGCGTCAATACGGGATAATACCGCGCCACATAGCAGAACTTTAAAAGTGCTCATCATTGGAA
AACGTTCTTCGGGGCGAAAACTCTCAAGGATCTTACCGCTGTTGAGATCCAGTTCGATGTAACCCACTCG
TGCACCCAACTGATCTTCAGCATCTTTTACTTTCACCAGCGTTTCTGGGTGAGCAAAAACAGGAAGGCAA
AATGCCGCAAAAAAGGGAATAAGGGCGACACGGAAATGTTGAATACTCATACTCTTCCTTTTTCAATATT
ATTGAAGCATTTATCAGGGTTATTGTCTCATGAGCGGATACATATTTGAATGTATTTAGAAAAATAAACA
AATAGGGGTTCCGCGCACATTTCCCCGAAAAGTGCCACCTGGGTCCTTTTCATCACGTGCTATAAAAATA
ATTATAATTTAAATTTTTTAATATAAATATATAAATTAAAAATAGAAAGTAAAAAAAGAAATTAAAGAAA
AAATAGTTTTTGTTTTCCGAAGATGTAAAAGACTCTAGGGGGATCGCCAACAAATACTACCTTTTATCTT
GCTCTTCCTGCTCTCAGGTATTAATGCCGAATTGTTTCATCTTGTCTGTGTAGAAGACCACACACGAAAA
TCCTGTGATTTTACATTTTACTTATCGTTAATCGAATGTATATCTATTTAATCTGCTTTTCTTGTCTAAT
AAATATATATGTAAAGTACGCTTTTTGTTGAAATTTTTTAAACCTTTGTTTATTTTTTTTTCTTCATTCC
GTAACTCTTCTACCTTCTTTATTTACTTTCTAAAATCCAAATACAAAACATAAAAATAAATAAACACAGA
GTAAATTCCCAAATTATTCCATCATTAAAAGATACGAGGCGCGTGTAAGTTACAGGCAAGCGATCCGTCT
AAGAAACCATTATTATCATGACATTAACCTATAAAAATAGGCGTATCACGAGGCCCTTTCGTCTCGCGCG
TTTCGGTGATGACGGTGAAAACCTCTGACACATGCAGCTCCCGGAGACGGTCACAGCTTGTCTGTAAGCG
GATGCCGGGAGCAGACAAGCCCGTCAGGGCGCGTCAGCGGGTGTTGGCGGGTGTCGGGGCTGGCTTAACT
ATGCGGCATCAGAGCAGATTGTACTGAGAGTGCACCATAGATCACGACATTACTATATATATAATATAGG
AAGCATTTAATAGAACAGCATCGTAATATATGTGTACTTTGCAGTTATGACGCCAGATGGCAGTAGTGGA
AGATATTCTTTATTGAAAAATAGCTTGTCACCTTACGTACAATCTTGATCCGGAGCTTTTCTTTTTTTGC
CGATTAAGAATTAATTCGGTCGAAAAAAGAAAAGGAGAGGGCCAAGAGGGAGGGCATTGGTGACTATTGA
GCACGTGAGTATACGTGATTAAGCACACAAAGGCAGCTTGGAGTATGTCTGTTATTAATTTCACAGGTAG
TTCTGGTCCATTGGTGAAAGTTTGCGGCTTGCAGAGCACAGAGGCCGCAGAATGTGCTCTAGATTCCGAT
GCTGACTTGCTGGGTATTATATGTGTGCCCAATAGAAAGAGAACAATTGACCCGGTTATTGCAAGGAAAA
TTTCAAGTCTTGTAAAAGCATATAAAAATAGTTCAGGCACTCCGAAATACTTGGTTGGCGTGTTTCGTAA
TCAACCTAAGGAGGATGTTTTGGCTCTGGTCAATGATTACGGCATTGATATCGTCCAACTGCATGGAGAT
GAGTCGTGGCAAGAATACCAAGAGTTCCTCGGTTTGCCAGTTATTAAAAGACTCGTATTTCCAAAAGACT
GCAACATACTACTCAGTGCAGCTTCACAGAAACCTCATTCGTTTATTCCCTTGTTTGATTCAGAAGCAGG
TGGGACAGGTGAACTTTTGGATTGGAACTCGATTTCTGACTGGGTTGGAAGGCAAGAGAGCCCCGAAAGC
TTACATTTTATGTTAGCTGGTGGACTGACGCCAGAAAATGTTGGTGATGCGCTTAGATTAAATGGCGTTA
TTGGTGTTGATGTAAGCGGAGGTGTGGAGACAAATGGTGTAAAAGACTCTAACAAAATAGCAAATTTCGT
CAAAAATGCTAAGAAATAGGTTATTACTGAGTAGTATTTATTTAAGTATTGTTTGTGCACTTGCCGATCT
ATGCGGTGTGAAATACCGCACAGATGCGTAAGGAGAAAATACCGCATCAGGAAATTGTAAGCGTTAATAT
TTTGTTAAAATTCGCGTTAAATTTTTGTTAAATCAGCTCATTTTTTAACCAATAGGCCGAAATCGGCAAA
ATCCCTTATAAATCAAAAGAATAGACCGAGATAGGGT
[37 nt withheld, positions 7598-7634]
AAAGAACGTGGACTCCAACGTCAAAGG
[49 nt withheld, positions 7662-7710]
T
[91 nt withheld, positions 7712-7802]
G
[124 nt withheld, positions 7804-7927]
CCATTCGCCATTCAGGCTGCGCAACTGTTGGGAAGGGCGATCGGTGCGGGCCTCTTCGCTATTACGCCAG
CTGGCGAAAGGGGGATGTGCTGCAAGGCGATTAAGTTGGGTAACGCCAGGGTTTTCCCAGTCACGACGTT
Features (pLannotate 1.2.2; 19 found; start..end, strand, type, name):
     27..45      +  promoter       T7 promoter: promoter for bacteriophage T7 RNA polymerase
    326..3178    +  CDS            HSH155: SF3B1_YEAST - Experimental evidence at protein level: Swiss-Prot protein existence level 1. Contacts pre-mRNA on both sides of the branch site early in spliceosome assembly. From Saccharomyces cerevisiae (strain ATCC 204508 / S288c) (Baker's yeast).
   3380..3433    +  CDS            ABZ2 (fragment): PABC_YEAST - Experimental evidence at protein level: Swiss-Prot protein existence level 1. Converts 4-amino-4-deoxychorismate into 4-aminobenzoate (PABA) and pyruvate. From Saccharomyces cerevisiae (strain ATCC 204508 / S288c) (Baker's yeast).
   3450..3468    -  promoter       T3 promoter: promoter for bacteriophage T3 RNA polymerase
   3513..3529    -  protein_bind   lac operator: The lac repressor binds to the lac operator to inhibit transcription in E. coli. This inhibition can be relieved by adding lactose or isopropyl-β-D-thiogalactopyranoside (IPTG). lac repressor encoded by lacI
   3537..3567    -  promoter       lac promoter: promoter for the E. coli lac operon
   3582..3603    -  protein_bind   CAP binding site: CAP binding activates transcription in the presence of cAMP. E. coli catabolite activator protein
   3616..3708    -  CDS            lacI (fragment): lac repressor; lacI; The lac repressor binds to the lac operator to inhibit transcription in E. coli. This inhibition can be relieved by adding lactose or isopropyl-β-D-thiogalactopyranoside (IPTG).
   3891..4479    -  rep_origin     ori: high-copy-number ColE1/pMB1/pBR322/pUC origin of replication
   4650..5510    -  CDS            AmpR: β-lactamase; bla; confers resistance to ampicillin, carbenicillin, and related antibiotics
   5511..5615    -  promoter       AmpR promoter: bla
   5652..6155    +  misc_feature   CEN/ARS: S. cerevisiae CEN6 centromere fused to an autonomously replicating sequence
   6223..6258    +  CDS            rop (fragment): Rop protein, which maintains plasmids at low copy number; rop
   6360..6409    +  misc_feature   bom (fragment): basis of mobility region from pBR322
   6547..6694    +  promoter       TRP1 promoter: S. cerevisiae TRP1
   6695..7369    +  CDS            TRP1: phosphoribosylanthranilate isomerase, required for tryptophan biosynthesis; S. cerevisiae TRP1; yeast auxotrophic marker
   7420..7471    +  misc_feature   bom (fragment): basis of mobility region from pBR322
   7499..7927    -  rep_origin     f1 ori (sequence partly withheld): f1 bacteriophage origin of replication; arrow indicates direction of (+) strand synthesis
   7931..19      -  CDS            lacZα (fragment) (across the origin): LacZα fragment of β-galactosidase; lacZ fragment
