[The description below was written by a language model from this plasmid's Addgene catalogue record and pLannotate feature annotations shown in this document.]
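Description:
Hsh155 1-951 is a yeast–E. coli shuttle plasmid built on the pRS414 backbone, a low-copy centromeric vector of about 8.1 kb in total. In S. cerevisiae it is maintained through a CEN6/ARS element, which gives stable, roughly single-copy inheritance, and it is selected by complementation of tryptophan auxotrophy with the TRP1 marker under its own promoter. In bacteria it replicates from a high-copy ColE1/pUC-type origin and is selected with ampicillin via the β-lactamase gene. An f1 origin and the pBluescript-derived cloning region (interrupted lacZα, lac promoter/operator, and flanking T7 and T3 promoters) are also present as standard backbone features.

The insert is a C-terminally truncated allele of budding yeast HSH155, the ortholog of human SF3B1 and a component of the U2 snRNP that contacts the pre-mRNA around the branch site early in spliceosome assembly. The annotated coding region spans about 2.85 kb, consistent with residues 1–951 as recorded. No yeast promoter is annotated or stated. Roughly 300 bp of unannotated sequence lies upstream of the coding region, and a short fragment of the ABZ2 gene lies downstream, which suggests flanking genomic sequence was cloned along with the gene, but the record does not confirm that native regulatory elements drive expression. No epitope tags or reporters are annotated.

The two sequence records (depositor and sequencing-derived) show the same features in the same arrangement, differing only in numbering origin and by three nucleotides in length. According to the associated publication title, the plasmid belongs to a functional analysis of Hsh155/SF3b1 interactions with the U2 snRNA/branch site duplex, where such a truncation would be used to test the contribution of the protein's C-terminal end in yeast.
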