Addgene plasmid #112001: Hsh155 1-951
Purpose: Truncated Hsh155 (aa 1-951)
Depositing lab: Aaron Hoskins. Depositing organization: University of Wisconsin, Madison. Publication: Functional Analysis of Hsh155/SF3b1 Interactions with the U2 snRNA/Branch Site Duplex. Carrocci TJ, Paulson JC, Hoskins AA. RNA. 2018 May 11. pii: rna.065664.118. doi: 10.1261/rna.065664.118. PubMed 29752352.
Backbone
  Vector backbone: pRS414
  Backbone manufacturer: ATCC
  Backbone size w/o insert (bp): 5208
  Total vector size (bp): 8064
  Vector type: Bacterial Expression, Yeast Expression
  Selectable markers: TRP1
Growth in bacteria
  Bacterial resistance: Ampicillin, 100 μg/mL
  Growth temperature: 37°C
  Growth strain: DH5alpha
  Copy number: Unknown
Gene/Insert
  Gene/Insert name: Hsh155 1-951 (alt name: pAAH0967)
  Species: S. cerevisiae (budding yeast)
  Insert size (bp): 2856
  Mutation: 1-951 truncation
Terms and licenses: Academic/Nonprofit Terms; Industry Terms: Not Available to Industry
How to cite: Hsh155 1-951 was a gift from Aaron Hoskins (Addgene plasmid # 112001 ; http://n2t.net/addgene:112001 ; RRID:Addgene_112001)
